Addgene plasmid #47891: pRK5-myc-Miro2
Purpose: Expresses myc tagged Miro2
Depositing lab: Pontus Aspenström. Depositing organization: Karolinska Institutet. Publication: Atypical Rho GTPases have roles in mitochondrial homeostasis and apoptosis. Fransson A, Ruusala A, Aspenstrom P. J Biol Chem. 2003 Feb 21;278(8):6495-502. Epub 2002 Dec 12. 10.1074/jbc.M208609200 PubMed 12482879.
Backbone
  Vector backbone: pRK5-myc
  Modifications to backbone: Myc inserted into EcoRI/PstI site (sites destroyed).
  Vector type: Mammalian Expression
Growth in bacteria
  Bacterial resistance: Ampicillin, 100 μg/mL
  Growth temperature: 37°C
  Growth strain: DH5alpha
  Copy number: Low Copy
Gene/Insert
  Gene/Insert name: Miro2 (alt names: RHOT2; ras homolog family member T2; Miro-2)
  Species: H. sapiens (human)
  GenBank ID: AJ517413
  Entrez Gene: RHOT2 (a.k.a. ARHT2, C16orf39, MIRO-2, MIRO2, RASL)
  Promoter: CMV
  Tag / fusion protein: myc (N terminal on backbone)
  Cloning method: Restriction Enzyme; 5′ cloning site BglII (destroyed during cloning); 3′ cloning site EcoRI (not destroyed)
  Sequencing primers: 5′ SP6; 3′ SV40pA-R
Terms and licenses: Academic/Nonprofit Terms; Industry Terms: Not Available to Industry
How to cite: pRK5-myc-Miro2 was a gift from Pontus Aspenström (Addgene plasmid # 47891 ; http://n2t.net/addgene:47891 ; RRID:Addgene_47891)
