[The description below was written by a language model from this plasmid's Addgene catalogue record and pLannotate feature annotations shown in this document.]
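Description:
pRK5-myc-Miro2 is a mammalian expression plasmid built on the pRK5-myc backbone, a derivative of pRK5 in which a myc epitope was inserted into the polylinker, destroying the sites used. It carries the human RHOT2 coding sequence (Miro2, ras homolog family member T2), an atypical Rho-family GTPase located at mitochondria and implicated in mitochondrial trafficking and distribution. The insert was placed by restriction cloning so that the backbone-encoded myc tag sits at the N terminus of the protein. The automated feature table does not call the myc tag itself, but the gap between the SP6 promoter region and the start of the RHOT2 reading frame is where it would lie. A short match to an immunoglobulin heavy-chain signal sequence is annotated in that interval, and it may simply be residual leader or polylinker sequence.

Transcription in mammalian cells is driven by the human cytomegalovirus immediate-early enhancer and promoter, followed by a fragment of CMV intron A, and terminated by an SV40 polyadenylation signal. An SP6 promoter upstream of the insert permits in vitro transcription and serves as a sequencing primer site. Downstream is an SV40 enhancer/early promoter region, which normally includes the SV40 origin. In E. coli the plasmid replicates from a ColE1/pMB1-type origin and is selected with ampicillin through the bla gene. The record lists it as low copy, although the annotation labels the origin as a high-copy type. An M13 phage origin allows single-stranded DNA production, and the lac promoter/operator, lacZα, lacI, rop and bom fragments are backbone remnants. The construct is suited to transient transfection for detecting or localising myc-tagged Miro2 and for studying its role in mitochondrial homeostasis and apoptosis.
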