Features (pLannotate 1.2.2; 20 found; start..end, strand, type, name):
     14..30      +  protein_bind   lac operator: The lac repressor binds to the lac operator to inhibit transcription in E. coli. This inhibition can be relieved by adding lactose or isopropyl-β-D-thiogalactopyranoside (IPTG). lac repressor encoded by lacI
     83..462     +  enhancer       CMV enhancer: human cytomegalovirus immediate early enhancer
    463..666     +  promoter       CMV promoter: human cytomegalovirus (CMV) immediate early promoter
    802..845     +  intron         CMV intron (fragment): modified intron A from human cytomegalovirus
    897..915     +  promoter       SP6 promoter: promoter for bacteriophage SP6 RNA polymerase
    919..956     +  CDS            IgH signal sequence (fragment): signal sequence from the mouse immunoglobulin heavy chain variable region
   1039..2892    +  CDS            RHOT2: MIRO2_HUMAN - Also known as ARHT2, C16orf39. Experimental evidence at protein level: Swiss-Prot protein existence level 1. Mitochondrial GTPase involved in mitochondrial trafficking (PubMed:16630562, PubMed:22396657). Probably involved in control of anterograde transport of mitochondria and their subcellular distribution (PubMed:22396657). From Homo sapiens (Human).
   2928..3062    +  polyA_signal   SV40 poly(A) signal: SV40 polyadenylation signal
   3131..3488    +  promoter       SV40 promoter: SV40 enhancer and early promoter
   3507..3661    +  CDS            lacZα (fragment): LacZα fragment of β-galactosidase; lacZ fragment
   3667..3718    -  misc_feature   bom (fragment): basis of mobility region from pBR322
   3737..4117    +  rep_origin     M13 ori (sequence partly withheld): M13 bacteriophage origin of replication; arrow indicates direction of (+) strand synthesis
   4193..4242    -  misc_feature   bom (fragment): basis of mobility region from pBR322
   4344..4379    -  CDS            rop (fragment): Rop protein, which maintains plasmids at low copy number; rop
   4474..4578    +  promoter       AmpR promoter: bla
   4579..5439    +  CDS            AmpR: β-lactamase; bla; confers resistance to ampicillin, carbenicillin, and related antibiotics
   5610..6198    +  rep_origin     ori: high-copy-number ColE1/pMB1/pBR322/pUC origin of replication
   6381..6473    +  CDS            lacI (fragment): lac repressor; lacI; The lac repressor binds to the lac operator to inhibit transcription in E. coli. This inhibition can be relieved by adding lactose or isopropyl-β-D-thiogalactopyranoside (IPTG).
   6486..6507    +  protein_bind   CAP binding site: CAP binding activates transcription in the presence of cAMP. E. coli catabolite activator protein
   6522..6       +  promoter       lac promoter (across the origin): promoter for the E. coli lac operon
>Addgene plasmid #47891 | pRK5-myc-Miro2 | addgene full sequence | sequence record 216267 | Addgene NGS Result
ATGTTGTGTGGAATTGTGAGCGGATAACAATTTCACACAGGAAACAGCTATGACATGATTACGAATTAAT
TCGAGCTCGCCCGACATTGATTATTGACTAGTTATTAATAGTAATCAATTACGGGGTCATTAGTTCATAG
CCCATATATGGAGTTCCGCGTTACATAACTTACGGTAAATGGCCCGCCTGGCTGACCGCCCAACGACCCC
CGCCCATTGACGTCAATAATGACGTATGTTCCCATAGTAACGCCAATAGGGACTTTCCATTGACGTCAAT
GGGTGGAGTATTTACGGTAAACTGCCCACTTGGCAGTACATCAAGTGTATCATATGCCAAGTACGCCCCC
TATTGACGTCAATGACGGTAAATGGCCCGCCTGGCATTATGCCCAGTACATGACCTTATGGGACTTTCCT
ACTTGGCAGTACATCTACGTATTAGTCATCGCTATTACCATGGTGATGCGGTTTTGGCAGTACATCAATG
GGCGTGGATAGCGGTTTGACTCACGGGGATTTCCAAGTCTCCACCCCATTGACGTCAATGGGAGTTTGTT
TTGGCACCAAAATCAACGGGACTTTCCAAAATGTCGTAACAACTCCGCCCCATTGACGCAAATGGGCGGT
AGGCGTGTACGGTGGGAGGTCTATATAAGCAGAGCTCGTTTAGTGAACCGTCAGATCGCCTGGAGACGCC
ATCCACGCTGTTTTGACCTCCATAGAAGACACCGGGACCGATCCAGCCTCCGCGGCCGGGAACGGTGCAT
TGGAACGCGGATTCCCCGTGCCAAGAGTGACGTAAGTACCGCCTATAGAGTCTATAGGCCCACCCCCTTG
GCTTCGTTAGAACGCGGCTACAATTAATACATAACCTTATGTATCATACACATACGATTTAGGTGACACT
ATAGAATAACATCCACTTTGCCTTTCTCTCCACAGGTGTCCACTCCCAGGTCCAACTGCACCTCGGTTCT
ATCGATTGAATTGGCCACCATGGAGCAGAAGCTGATCTCCGAGGAGGACCTGGGATCTATGAGGCGGGAC
GTGCGCATCCTGTTACTGGGCGAGGCCCAGGTGGGGAAGACGTCGCTGATCCTGTCCCTGGTGGGCGAGG
AGTTCCCCGAGGAGGTCCCTCCCCGCGCGGAGGAGATCACCATCCCCGCGGACGTCACCCCGGAGAAGGT
GCCCACCCACATCGTGGACTACTCAGAAGCCGAGCAGACGGACGAGGAGCTGCGGGAGGAGATCCACAAG
GCAAACGTGGTGTGTGTGGTGTATGACGTCTCTGAGGAGGCCACCATTGAGAAGATTCGAACTAAGTGGA
TCCCACTGGTGAATGGGGGGACCACGCAGGGGCCCAGGGTGCCCATCATCCTAGTGGGCAACAAGTCAGA
CCTGCGGTCGGGGAGCTCCATGGAGGCCGTGCTCCCCATCATGAGCCAGTTTTCCGAGATTGAGACCTGC
GTGGAGTGTTCGGCCAAGAACCTGAGGAACATCTCAGAGCTGTTCTACTACGCCCAGAAGGCCGTCCTGC
ATCCCACAGCCCCCCTCTATGACCCTGAGGCCAAGCAGTTGAGGCCCGCGTGCGCCCAGGCGCTGACGCG
CATCTTCAGGCTCTCAGATCAGGACCTGGACCAGGCGCTCAGTGACGAAGAGCTCAACGCTTTCCAGAAA
TCCTGCTTTGGGCACCCCCTGGCCCCGCAGGCCCTGGAGGACGTGAAGACGGTGGTGTGCAGGAACGTGG
CGGGCGGCGTGCGGGAGGACCAGCTGACCCTGGATGGTTTCCTCTTCCTGAACACGCTCTTCATCCAGCG
CGGCCGGCACGAGACCACCTGGACCATCCTGCGGCGCTTCGGCTACAGCGATGCCCTGGAGCTGACTGCG
GACTATCTCTCCCCTCTGATCCACGTGCCCCCCGGCTGCAGCACGGAGCTCAACCACCTTGGCTACCAGT
TTGTGCAGAGAGTGTTTGAGAAGCACGACCAGGACCGCGACGGCGCCCTCTCGCCCGTGGAGCTGCAAAG
CCTTTTCAGTGTGTTCCCAGCAGCGCCCTGGGGCCCCGAGCTCCCACGCACAGTCCGCACAGAGGCCGGC
CGGTTGCCCCTGCACGGATACCTCTGCCAGTGGACCCTGGTGACCTACCTGGACGTCCGGAGCTGCCTTG
GACACCTAGGCTACCTGGGCTACCCCACCCTCTGTGAGCAGGACCAGGCCCATGCCATCACAGTCACTCG
TGAGAAGAGGCTGGACCAGGAGAAGGGACAGACGCAGCGGAGCGTCCTCCTGTGCAAGGTGGTAGGGGCC
TGTGGAGTGGGCAAGTCTGCCTTCCTGCAGGCCTTTCTCGGCCGCGGCCTGGGGCACCAGGACACGAGGG
AGCAGCCTCCCGGCTACGCCATCGACACGGTGCAGGTCAATGGGCAGGAGAAGTACTTGATCCTCTGTGA
GGTGGGCACAGATGGTCTGCTGGCCACATCGCTGGACGCCACCTGTGACGTTGCCTGCTTGATGTTTGAT
GGCAGTGACCCAAAGTCCTTTGCACATTGTGCCAGCGTCTACAAGCACCATTACATGGACGGGCAGACCC
CCTGCCTCTTTGTCTCCTCCAAGGCCGACCTGCCCGAAGGTGTCGCGGTGTCTGGCCCATCACCGGCCGA
GTTTTGCCGCAAGCACCGGCTACCCGCTCCCGTGCCGTTCTCCTGTGCTGGCCCAGCCGAGCCCAGCACC
ACCATCTTCACCCAGCTCGCCACCATGGCCGCCTTCCCACATTTGGTCCACGCAGAGCTGCATCCCTCTT
CCTTCTGGCTCCGGGGGCTGCTGGGGGTTGTCGGGGCCGCCGTGGCCGCAGTCCTCAGCTTCTCACTCTA
CAGGGTCCTGGTGAAGAGCCAGTGAGAATTCCTGCAGAAGCTTGGCCGCCATGGCCCAACTTGTTTATTG
CAGCTTATAATGGTTACAAATAAAGCAATAGCATCACAAATTTCACAAATAAAGCATTTTTTTCACTGCA
TTCTAGTTGTGGTTTGTCCAAACTCATCAATGTATCTTATCATGTCTGGATCGGGAATTAATTCGGCGCA
GCACCATGGCCTGAAATAACCTCTGAAAGAGGAACTTGGTTAGGTACCTTCTGAGGCGGAAAGAACCAGC
TGTGGAATGTGTGTCAGTTAGGGTGTGGAAAGTCCCCAGGCTCCCCAGCAGGCAGAAGTATGCAAAGCAT
GCATCTCAATTAGTCAGCAACCAGGTGTGGAAAGTCCCCAGGCTCCCCAGCAGGCAGAAGTATGCAAAGC
ATGCATCTCAATTAGTCAGCAACCATAGTCCCGCCCCTAACTCCGCCCATCCCGCCCCTAACTCCGCCCA
GTTCCGCCCATTCTCCGCCCCATGGCTGACTAATTTTTTTTATTTATGCAGAGGCCGAGGCCGCCTCGGC
CTCTGAGCTATTCCAGAAGTAGTGAGGAGGCTTTTTTGGAGGCCTAGGCTTTTGCAAAAAGCTGTTAACA
GCTTGGCACTGGCCGTCGTTTTACAACGTCGTGACTGGGAAAACCCTGGCGTTACCCAACTTAATCGCCT
TGCAGCACATCCCCCTTTCGCCAGCTGGCGTAATAGCGAAGAGGCCCGCACCGATCGCCCTTCCCAACAG
TTGCGCAGCCTGAATGGCGAATGGCGCCTGATGCGGTATTTTCTCCTTACGCATCTGTGCGGTATTTCAC
ACCGCATA
[142 nt withheld, positions 3719-3860]
C
[141 nt withheld, positions 3862-4002]
CCTTTGACGTTGGAGTCCACGTTCTTT
[37 nt withheld, positions 4030-4066]
ACCCTATCTCGGGCTATTCTTTTGATTTATAAGGGATTTTGCCGATTTCGGCCTATTGGTTAAAAAATGA
GCTGATTTAACAAAAATTTAACGCGAATTTTAACAAAATATTAACGTTTACAATTTTATGGTGCACTCTC
AGTACAATCTGCTCTGATGCCGCATAGTTAAGCCAGCCCCGACACCCGCCAACACCCGCTGACGCGCCCT
GACGGGCTTGTCTGCTCCCGGCATCCGCTTACAGACAAGCTGTGACCGTCTCCGGGAGCTGCATGTGTCA
GAGGTTTTCACCGTCATCACCGAAACGCGCGAGACGAAAGGGCCTCGTGATACGCCTATTTTTATAGGTT
AATGTCATGATAATAATGGTTTCTTAGACGTCAGGTGGCACTTTTCGGGGAAATGTGCGCGGAACCCCTA
TTTGTTTATTTTTCTAAATACATTCAAATATGTATCCGCTCATGAGACAATAACCCTGATAAATGCTTCA
ATAATATTGAAAAAGGAAGAGTATGAGTATTCAACATTTCCGTGTCGCCCTTATTCCCTTTTTTGCGGCA
TTTTGCCTTCCTGTTTTTGCTCACCCAGAAACGCTGGTGAAAGTAAAAGATGCTGAAGATCAGTTGGGTG
CACGAGTGGGTTACATCGAACTGGATCTCAACAGCGGTAAGATCCTTGAGAGTTTTCGCCCCGAAGAACG
TTTTCCAATGATGAGCACTTTTAAAGTTCTGCTATGTGGCGCGGTATTATCCCGTATTGACGCCGGGCAA
GAGCAACTCGGTCGCCGCATACACTATTCTCAGAATGACTTGGTTGAGTACTCACCAGTCACAGAAAAGC
ATCTTACGGATGGCATGACAGTAAGAGAATTATGCAGTGCTGCCATAACCATGAGTGATAACACTGCGGC
CAACTTACTTCTGACAACGATCGGAGGACCGAAGGAGCTAACCGCTTTTTTGCACAACATGGGGGATCAT
GTAACTCGCCTTGATCGTTGGGAACCGGAGCTGAATGAAGCCATACCAAACGACGAGCGTGACACCACGA
TGCCTGTAGCAATGGCAACAACGTTGCGCAAACTATTAACTGGCGAACTACTTACTCTAGCTTCCCGGCA
ACAATTAATAGACTGGATGGAGGCGGATAAAGTTGCAGGACCACTTCTGCGCTCGGCCCTTCCGGCTGGC
TGGTTTATTGCTGATAAATCTGGAGCCGGTGAGCGTGGGTCTCGCGGTATCATTGCAGCACTGGGGCCAG
ATGGTAAGCCCTCCCGTATCGTAGTTATCTACACGACGGGGAGTCAGGCAACTATGGATGAACGAAATAG
ACAGATCGCTGAGATAGGTGCCTCACTGATTAAGCATTGGTAACTGTCAGACCAAGTTTACTCATATATA
CTTTAGATTGATTTAAAACTTCATTTTTAATTTAAAAGGATCTAGGTGAAGATCCTTTTTGATAATCTCA
TGACCAAAATCCCTTAACGTGAGTTTTCGTTCCACTGAGCGTCAGACCCCGTAGAAAAGATCAAAGGATC
TTCTTGAGATCCTTTTTTTCTGCGCGTAATCTGCTGCTTGCAAACAAAAAAACCACCGCTACCAGCGGTG
GTTTGTTTGCCGGATCAAGAGCTACCAACTCTTTTTCCGAAGGTAACTGGCTTCAGCAGAGCGCAGATAC
CAAATACTGTTCTTCTAGTGTAGCCGTAGTTAGGCCACCACTTCAAGAACTCTGTAGCACCGCCTACATA
CCTCGCTCTGCTAATCCTGTTACCAGTGGCTGCTGCCAGTGGCGATAAGTCGTGTCTTACCGGGTTGGAC
TCAAGACGATAGTTACCGGATAAGGCGCAGCGGTCGGGCTGAACGGGGGGTTCGTGCACACAGCCCAGCT
TGGAGCGAACGACCTACACCGAACTGAGATACCTACAGCGTGAGCTATGAGAAAGCGCCACGCTTCCCGA
AGGGAGAAAGGCGGACAGGTATCCGGTAAGCGGCAGGGTCGGAACAGGAGAGCGCACGAGGGAGCTTCCA
GGGGGAAACGCCTGGTATCTTTATAGTCCTGTCGGGTTTCGCCACCTCTGACTTGAGCGTCGATTTTTGT
GATGCTCGTCAGGGGGGCGGAGCCTATGGAAAAACGCCAGCAACGCGGCCTTTTTACGGTTCCTGGCCTT
TTGCTGGCCTTTTGCTCACATGTTCTTTCCTGCGTTATCCCCTGATTCTGTGGATAACCGTATTACCGCC
TTTGAGTGAGCTGATACCGCTCGCCGCAGCCGAACGACCGAGCGCAGCGAGTCAGTGAGCGAGGAAGCGG
AAGAGCGCCCAATACGCAAACCGCCTCTCCCCGCGCGTTGGCCGATTCATTAATGCAGCTGGCACGACAG
GTTTCCCGACTGGAAAGCGGGCAGTGAGCGCAACGCAATTAATGTGAGTTAGCTCACTCATTAGGCACCC
CAGGCTTTACACTTTATGCTTCCGGCTCGT
