>Addgene plasmid #47891 | pRK5-myc-Miro2 | addgene partial sequence | sequence record 70690 | hMiro2-F1 5'-agctgttctactacgcccag-3'
TATGACCCTGAGGCCAAGCAGTTGAGGCCCGCGTGCGCCCAGGCGCTGACGCGCATCTTCAGGCTCTCAG
ATCAGGACCTGGACCAGGCGCTCAGTGACGAAGAGCTCAACGCTTTCCAGAAATCCTGCTTTGGGCACCC
CCTGGCCCCGCAGGCCCTGGAGGACGTGAAGACGGTGGTGTGCAGGAACGTGGCGGGCGGCGTGCGGGAG
GACCAGCTGACCCTGGATGGTTTCCTCTTCCTGAACACGCTCTTCATCCAGCGCGGCCGGCACGAGACCA
CCTGGACCATCCTGCGGCGCTTCGGCTACAGCGATGCCCTGGAGCTGACTGCGGACTATCTCTCCCCTCT
GATCCACGTGCCCCCCGGCTGCAGCACGGAGCTCAACCACCTTGGCTACCAGTTTGTGCAGAGAGTGTTT
GAGAAGCACGACCAGGACCGCGACGGCGCCCTCTCGCCCGTGGAGCTGCAAAGCCTTTTCAGTGTGTTCC
CAGCAGCGCCCTGGGGCCCCGAGCTCCCACGCACAGTCCGCACAGAGGCCGGCCGGTTGCCCCTGCACGG
ATACCTCTGCCAGTGGACCCTGGTGACCTACCTGGACGTCCGGAGCTGCCTTGGACACCTAGGCTACCTG
GGCTACCCCACCCTCTGTGAGCAGGACCAGGCCCATGCCATCACAGTCACTCGTGAGAAGAGGCTGGACC
AGGAGAAGGGACAGACGCAGCGGAGC
