>Addgene plasmid #47891 | pRK5-myc-Miro2 | addgene partial sequence | sequence record 70692 | hMiro2-F2 5'-ctgcaaagccttttcagtgt-3'
ACAGTCCGCACAGAGGCCGGCCGGTTGCCCCTGCACGGATACCTCTGCCAGTGGACCCTGGTGACCTACC
TGGACGTCCGGAGCTGCCTTGGACACCTAGGCTACCTGGGCTACCCCACCCTCTGTGAGCAGGACCAGGC
CCATGCCATCACAGTCACTCGTGAGAAGAGGCTGGACCAGGAGAAGGGACAGACGCAGCGGAGCGTCCTC
CTGTGCAAGGTGGTAGGGGCCTGTGGAGTGGGCAAGTCTGCCTTCCTGCAGGCCTTTCTCGGCCGCGGCC
TGGGGCACCAGGACACGAGGGAGCAGCCTCCCGGCTACGCCATCGACACGGTGCAGGTCAATGGGCAGGA
GAAGTACTTGATCCTCTGTGAGGTGGGCACAGATGGTCTGCTGGCCACATCGCTGGACGCCACCTGTGAC
GTTGCCTGCTTGATGTTTGATGGCAGTGACCCAAAGTCCTTTGCACATTGTGCCAGCGTCTACAAGCACC
ATTACATGGACGGGCAGACCCCCTGCCTCTTTGTCTCCTCCAAGGCCGACCTGCCCGAAGGTGTCGCGGT
GTCTGGCCCATCACCGGCCGAGTTTTGCCGCAAGCACCGGCTACCCGCTCCCGTGCCGTTCTCCTGTGCT
GGCCCAGCCGAGCCCAGCACCACCATCTTCACCCAGCTCGCCACCATGGCCGCCTTCCCACATTTGGTCC
ACGCAGAGCTGCATCCCTCTTCCTTCTGGC
