>Addgene plasmid #47891 | pRK5-myc-Miro2 | addgene partial sequence | sequence record 70695 | SV40pA-R 5'-GAAATTTGTGATGCTATTGC-3'
ATGGCGGCCAAGCTTCTGCAGGAATTCTCACTGGCTCTTCACCAGGACCCTGTAGAGTGAGAAGCTGAGG
ACTGCGGCCACGGCGGCCCCGACAACCCCCAGCAGCCCCCGGAGCCAGAAGGAAGAGGGATGCAGCTCTG
CGTGGACCAAATGTGGGAAGGCGGCCATGGTGGCGAGCTGGGTGAAGATGGTGGTGCTGGGCTCGGCTGG
GCCAGCACAGGAGAACGGCACGGGAGCGGGTAGCCGGTGCTTGCGGCAAAACTCGGCCGGTGATGGGCCA
GACACCGCGACACCTTCGGGCAGGTCGGCCTTGGAGGAGACAAAGAGGCAGGGGGTCTGCCCGTCCATGT
AATGGTGCTTGTAGACGCTGGCACAATGTGCAAAGGACTTTGGGTCACTGCCATCAAACATCAAGCAGGC
AACGTCACAGGTGGCGTCCAGCGATGTGGCCAGCAGACCATCTGTGCCCACCTCACAGAGGATCAAGTAC
TTCTCCTGCCCATTGACCTGCACCGTGTCGATGGCGTAGCCGGGAGGCTGCTCCCTCGTGTCCTGGTGCC
CCAGGCCGCGGCCGAGAAAGGCCTGCAGGAAGGCAGACTTGCCCACTCCACAGGCCCCTACCACCTTGCA
CAGGAGGACGCTCCGCTGCGTCTGTCCCTTCTCCTGGTCCAGCCTCTTCTCACGAGTGACTGTGATGGCA
TGGGCCTGGTCCTGCTCACAGAGGGTGGGGTAGCCCAG
