>Addgene plasmid #47891 | pRK5-myc-Miro2 | addgene partial sequence | sequence record 70712 | Sp6 5'-ATTTAGGTGACACTATAG-3'
GGTCCAACTGCACCTCGGTTCTATCGATTGAATTGGCCACCATGGAGCAGAAGCTGATCTCCGAGGAGGA
CCTGGGATCTATGAGGCGGGACGTGCGCATCCTGTTACTGGGCGAGGCCCAGGTGGGGAAGACGTCGCTG
ATCCTGTCCCTGGTGGGCGAGGAGTTCCCCGAGGAGGTCCCTCCCCGCGCGGAGGAGATCACCATCCCCG
CGGACGTCACCCCGGAGAAGGTGCCCACCCACATCGTGGACTACTCAGAAGCCGAGCAGACGGACGAGGA
GCTGCGGGAGGAGATCCACAAGGCAAACGTGGTGTGTGTGGTGTATGACGTCTCTGAGGAGGCCACCATT
GAGAAGATTCGAACTAAGTGGATCCCACTGGTGAATGGGGGGACCACGCAGGGGCCCAGGGTGCCCATCA
TCCTAGTGGGCAACAAGTCAGACCTGCGGTCGGGGAGCTCCATGGAGGCCGTGCTCCCCATCATGAGCCA
GTTTTCCGAGATTGAGACCTGCGTGGAGTGTTCGGCCAAGAACCTGAGGAACATCTCAGAGCTGTTCTAC
TACGCCCAGAAGGCCGTCCTGCATCCCACAGCCCCCCTCTATGACCCTGAGGCCAAGCAGTTGAGGCCCG
CGTGCGCCCAGGCGCTGACGCGCATCTTCAGGCTCTCAGATCAGGACCTGGACCAGGCGCTCAGTGACGA
AGAGCTCAACGCTTTCCAGAAATCCTGCTTTGGGCACCCCCTGGCCCCGCAGGCCCTGGAGGACGTGAAG
ACGGTGGTGTGCAGGAACGTGGCGGGCGGCGTGCGGGAGGACCAGCTGAC
